Addgene plasmid #117686: eSpCas9(1.1)-Puro
Purpose: The plasmids pSpCas9 (BB)-2A-Puro (Addgene, #48139) and eSpCas9 (1.1) (Addgene, #71814) were combined to express both “enhanced specificity” Cas9 and puromycin resistance protein.
Depositing lab: Luc Leyns. Publication: Loss of Emp2 compromises cardiogenic differentiation in mouse embryonic stem cells. Liu Y, Dakou E, Meng Y, Leyns L. Biochem Biophys Res Commun. 2019 Feb 14. pii: S0006-291X(19)30235-9. doi: 10.1016/j.bbrc.2019.02.048. PubMed 30773261.
Backbone
  Vector backbone: pSpCas9(BB)-2A-Puro
  Backbone manufacturer: Feng Zhang Lab
  Backbone size w/o insert (bp): 9175
  Total vector size (bp): 9175
  Modifications to backbone: K (AAG) 848 A (GCC), K (AAG) 1003 A (GCG), R (CGG) 1060 A (GCG)
  Vector type: Mammalian Expression, CRISPR
  Selectable markers: Puromycin
Growth in bacteria
  Bacterial resistance: Ampicillin, 100 μg/mL
  Growth temperature: 37°C
  Growth strain: DH5alpha
  Copy number: Unknown
Gene/Insert
  Gene/Insert name: eSpCas9(1.1) (alt name: K848A, K1003A, R1060A)
  Species: Synthetic
  Mutation: K848A, K1003A, R1060A
  Promoter: U6
  Tag / fusion protein: PuroR (R166H)
  Cloning method: Restriction Enzyme; 5′ cloning site ApaI (not destroyed); 3′ cloning site BsmI (not destroyed)
  Sequencing primers: 5′ ACCCATTCCTGAAGGACAAC; 3′ TGGCCAGGTACAGGAAGTTC
Terms and licenses: Academic/Nonprofit Terms; Industry Terms: Not Available to Industry
Depositor comments: Created by Yang LIU and Luc LEYNS () from the Vrije Universiteit Brussel (Belgium).
How to cite: eSpCas9(1.1)-Puro was a gift from Luc Leyns (Addgene plasmid # 117686 ; http://n2t.net/addgene:117686 ; RRID:Addgene_117686)
