[The description below was written by a language model from this plasmid's Addgene catalogue record and pLannotate feature annotations shown in this document.]
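Description:
eSpCas9(1.1)-Puro is a 9,175 bp mammalian expression CRISPR plasmid built on the pSpCas9(BB)-2A-Puro backbone. It was made by combining that vector with eSpCas9(1.1), exchanging an ApaI–BsmI restriction fragment so that the Cas9 coding sequence carries the three "enhanced specificity" substitutions K848A, K1003A and R1060A. These alanine replacements are designed to reduce off-target cleavage by Streptococcus pyogenes Cas9. The plasmid is propagated in E. coli through a high-copy ColE1/pUC-type origin with ampicillin resistance, and it also carries an f1/M13 phage origin.

Two expression units are present. A human U6 RNA polymerase III promoter sits upstream of the S. pyogenes guide RNA scaffold, providing the position into which a target-specific spacer is cloned; the catalogue lists U6 as the promoter, but this drives only the guide RNA. The nuclease is expressed from a CMV enhancer/chicken β-actin promoter with a hybrid intron. Its open reading frame comprises Cas9 followed by a nucleoplasmin nuclear localization signal and a puromycin N-acetyltransferase, ending at a bGH polyadenylation signal. The backbone name indicates a 2A peptide joining Cas9 and PuroR, although this is not annotated as a feature. The PuroR is recorded as an R166H variant. A single AAV2 ITR lies downstream of the cassette, and nothing in the record presents the plasmid as an AAV packaging vector.

The design allows transfected cells to be enriched with puromycin during genome editing; the associated publication concerns loss of Emp2 in mouse embryonic stem cells. The repository's sequencing result is partial (9,034 nt) and shows the β-actin promoter only as fragments, but otherwise matches the depositor's full sequence.
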