Features (pLannotate 1.2.2; 19 found; start..end, strand, type, name):
      1..241     +  promoter       U6 promoter: RNA polymerase III promoter for human U6 snRNA
    268..343     +  misc_RNA       gRNA scaffold: guide RNA scaffold for the Streptococcus pyogenes CRISPR/Cas9 system
    350..393     +  misc_RNA       gRNA scaffold (fragment): guide RNA scaffold for the Streptococcus pyogenes CRISPR/Cas9 system
    440..725     +  enhancer       CMV enhancer: human cytomegalovirus immediate early enhancer; contains an 18-bp deletion relative to the standard CMV enhancer
    727..1004    +  promoter       chicken β-actin promoter: No description available
   1005..1233    +  intron         hybrid intron: hybrid between chicken β-actin (CBA) and minute virus of mice (MMV) introns (Gray et al., 2011)
   1371..2972    +  CDS            Cas9(N): N-terminal portion of Streptococcus pyogenes Cas9 (Zetsche et al., 2015)
   2973..5471    +  CDS            Cas9(C): C-terminal portion of Streptococcus pyogenes Cas9 (Zetsche et al., 2015)
   5472..5519    +  CDS            nucleoplasmin NLS: bipartite nuclear localization signal from nucleoplasmin
   5589..6188    +  CDS            PuroR (fragment): puromycin N-acetyltransferase; pac from Streptomyces; confers resistance to puromycin
   6222..6333    +  polyA_signal   bGH poly(A) signal: bovine growth hormone polyadenylation signal
   6438..6578    +  repeat_region  AAV2 ITR: inverted terminal repeat of adeno-associated virus serotype 2 inverted
   6583..6634    -  misc_feature   bom (fragment): basis of mobility region from pBR322
   6653..7033    +  rep_origin     M13 ori (sequence partly withheld): M13 bacteriophage origin of replication; arrow indicates direction of (+) strand synthesis
   7109..7158    -  misc_feature   bom (fragment): basis of mobility region from pBR322
   7260..7295    -  CDS            rop (fragment): Rop protein, which maintains plasmids at low copy number; rop
   7390..7494    +  promoter       AmpR promoter: bla
   7495..8355    +  CDS            AmpR: β-lactamase; bla; confers resistance to ampicillin, carbenicillin, and related antibiotics
   8526..9114    +  rep_origin     ori: high-copy-number ColE1/pMB1/pBR322/pUC origin of replication
>Addgene plasmid #117686 | eSpCas9(1.1)-Puro | depositor full sequence | sequence record 222047 | eSpCas9(1.1)-Puro
GAGGGCCTATTTCCCATGATTCCTTCATATTTGCATATACGATACAAGGCTGTTAGAGAGATAATTGGAA
TTAATTTGACTGTAAACACAAAGATATTAGTACAAAATACGTGACGTAGAAAGTAATAATTTCTTGGGTA
GTTTGCAGTTTTAAAATTATGTTTTAAAATGGACTATCATATGCTTACCGTAACTTGAAAGTATTTCGAT
TTCTTGGCTTTATATATCTTGTGGAAAGGACGAAACACCGGGTCTTCGAGAAGACCTGTTTTAGAGCTAG
AAATAGCAAGTTAAAATAAGGCTAGTCCGTTATCAACTTGAAAAAGTGGCACCGAGTCGGTGCTTTTTTG
TTTTAGAGCTAGAAATAGCAAGTTAAAATAAGGCTAGTCCGTTTTTAGCGCGTGCGCCAATTCTGCAGAC
AAATGGCTCTAGAGGTACCCGTTACATAACTTACGGTAAATGGCCCGCCTGGCTGACCGCCCAACGACCC
CCGCCCATTGACGTCAATAGTAACGCCAATAGGGACTTTCCATTGACGTCAATGGGTGGAGTATTTACGG
TAAACTGCCCACTTGGCAGTACATCAAGTGTATCATATGCCAAGTACGCCCCCTATTGACGTCAATGACG
GTAAATGGCCCGCCTGGCATTGTGCCCAGTACATGACCTTATGGGACTTTCCTACTTGGCAGTACATCTA
CGTATTAGTCATCGCTATTACCATGGTCGAGGTGAGCCCCACGTTCTGCTTCACTCTCCCCATCTCCCCC
CCCTCCCCACCCCCAATTTTGTATTTATTTATTTTTTAATTATTTTGTGCAGCGATGGGGGCGGGGGGGG
GGGGGGGGCGCGCGCCAGGCGGGGCGGGGCGGGGCGAGGGGCGGGGCGGGGCGAGGCGGAGAGGTGCGGC
GGCAGCCAATCAGAGCGGCGCGCTCCGAAAGTTTCCTTTTATGGCGAGGCGGCGGCGGCGGCGGCCCTAT
AAAAAGCGAAGCGCGCGGCGGGCGGGAGTCGCTGCGACGCTGCCTTCGCCCCGTGCCCCGCTCCGCCGCC
GCCTCGCGCCGCCCGCCCCGGCTCTGACTGACCGCGTTACTCCCACAGGTGAGCGGGCGGGACGGCCCTT
CTCCTCCGGGCTGTAATTAGCTGAGCAAGAGGTAAGGGTTTAAGGGATGGTTGGTTGGTGGGGTATTAAT
GTTTAATTACCTGGAGCACCTGCCTGAAATCACTTTTTTTCAGGTTGGACCGGTGCCACCATGGACTATA
AGGACCACGACGGAGACTACAAGGATCATGATATTGATTACAAAGACGATGACGATAAGATGGCCCCAAA
GAAGAAGCGGAAGGTCGGTATCCACGGAGTCCCAGCAGCCGACAAGAAGTACAGCATCGGCCTGGACATC
GGCACCAACTCTGTGGGCTGGGCCGTGATCACCGACGAGTACAAGGTGCCCAGCAAGAAATTCAAGGTGC
TGGGCAACACCGACCGGCACAGCATCAAGAAGAACCTGATCGGAGCCCTGCTGTTCGACAGCGGCGAAAC
AGCCGAGGCCACCCGGCTGAAGAGAACCGCCAGAAGAAGATACACCAGACGGAAGAACCGGATCTGCTAT
CTGCAAGAGATCTTCAGCAACGAGATGGCCAAGGTGGACGACAGCTTCTTCCACAGACTGGAAGAGTCCT
TCCTGGTGGAAGAGGATAAGAAGCACGAGCGGCACCCCATCTTCGGCAACATCGTGGACGAGGTGGCCTA
CCACGAGAAGTACCCCACCATCTACCACCTGAGAAAGAAACTGGTGGACAGCACCGACAAGGCCGACCTG
CGGCTGATCTATCTGGCCCTGGCCCACATGATCAAGTTCCGGGGCCACTTCCTGATCGAGGGCGACCTGA
ACCCCGACAACAGCGACGTGGACAAGCTGTTCATCCAGCTGGTGCAGACCTACAACCAGCTGTTCGAGGA
AAACCCCATCAACGCCAGCGGCGTGGACGCCAAGGCCATCCTGTCTGCCAGACTGAGCAAGAGCAGACGG
CTGGAAAATCTGATCGCCCAGCTGCCCGGCGAGAAGAAGAATGGCCTGTTCGGAAACCTGATTGCCCTGA
GCCTGGGCCTGACCCCCAACTTCAAGAGCAACTTCGACCTGGCCGAGGATGCCAAACTGCAGCTGAGCAA
GGACACCTACGACGACGACCTGGACAACCTGCTGGCCCAGATCGGCGACCAGTACGCCGACCTGTTTCTG
GCCGCCAAGAACCTGTCCGACGCCATCCTGCTGAGCGACATCCTGAGAGTGAACACCGAGATCACCAAGG
CCCCCCTGAGCGCCTCTATGATCAAGAGATACGACGAGCACCACCAGGACCTGACCCTGCTGAAAGCTCT
CGTGCGGCAGCAGCTGCCTGAGAAGTACAAAGAGATTTTCTTCGACCAGAGCAAGAACGGCTACGCCGGC
TACATTGACGGCGGAGCCAGCCAGGAAGAGTTCTACAAGTTCATCAAGCCCATCCTGGAAAAGATGGACG
GCACCGAGGAACTGCTCGTGAAGCTGAACAGAGAGGACCTGCTGCGGAAGCAGCGGACCTTCGACAACGG
CAGCATCCCCCACCAGATCCACCTGGGAGAGCTGCACGCCATTCTGCGGCGGCAGGAAGATTTTTACCCA
TTCCTGAAGGACAACCGGGAAAAGATCGAGAAGATCCTGACCTTCCGCATCCCCTACTACGTGGGCCCTC
TGGCCAGGGGAAACAGCAGATTCGCCTGGATGACCAGAAAGAGCGAGGAAACCATCACCCCCTGGAACTT
CGAGGAAGTGGTGGACAAGGGCGCTTCCGCCCAGAGCTTCATCGAGCGGATGACCAACTTCGATAAGAAC
CTGCCCAACGAGAAGGTGCTGCCCAAGCACAGCCTGCTGTACGAGTACTTCACCGTGTATAACGAGCTGA
CCAAAGTGAAATACGTGACCGAGGGAATGAGAAAGCCCGCCTTCCTGAGCGGCGAGCAGAAAAAGGCCAT
CGTGGACCTGCTGTTCAAGACCAACCGGAAAGTGACCGTGAAGCAGCTGAAAGAGGACTACTTCAAGAAA
ATCGAGTGCTTCGACTCCGTGGAAATCTCCGGCGTGGAAGATCGGTTCAACGCCTCCCTGGGCACATACC
ACGATCTGCTGAAAATTATCAAGGACAAGGACTTCCTGGACAATGAGGAAAACGAGGACATTCTGGAAGA
TATCGTGCTGACCCTGACACTGTTTGAGGACAGAGAGATGATCGAGGAACGGCTGAAAACCTATGCCCAC
CTGTTCGACGACAAAGTGATGAAGCAGCTGAAGCGGCGGAGATACACCGGCTGGGGCAGGCTGAGCCGGA
AGCTGATCAACGGCATCCGGGACAAGCAGTCCGGCAAGACAATCCTGGATTTCCTGAAGTCCGACGGCTT
CGCCAACAGAAACTTCATGCAGCTGATCCACGACGACAGCCTGACCTTTAAAGAGGACATCCAGAAAGCC
CAGGTGTCCGGCCAGGGCGATAGCCTGCACGAGCACATTGCCAATCTGGCCGGCAGCCCCGCCATTAAGA
AGGGCATCCTGCAGACAGTGAAGGTGGTGGACGAGCTCGTGAAAGTGATGGGCCGGCACAAGCCCGAGAA
CATCGTGATCGAAATGGCCAGAGAGAACCAGACCACCCAGAAGGGACAGAAGAACAGCCGCGAGAGAATG
AAGCGGATCGAAGAGGGCATCAAAGAGCTGGGCAGCCAGATCCTGAAAGAACACCCCGTGGAAAACACCC
AGCTGCAGAACGAGAAGCTGTACCTGTACTACCTGCAGAATGGGCGGGATATGTACGTGGACCAGGAACT
GGACATCAACCGGCTGTCCGACTACGATGTGGACCATATCGTGCCTCAGAGCTTTCTGGCCGACGACTCC
ATCGACAACAAGGTGCTGACCAGAAGCGACAAGAACCGGGGCAAGAGCGACAACGTGCCCTCCGAAGAGG
TCGTGAAGAAGATGAAGAACTACTGGCGGCAGCTGCTGAACGCCAAGCTGATTACCCAGAGAAAGTTCGA
CAATCTGACCAAGGCCGAGAGAGGCGGCCTGAGCGAACTGGATAAGGCCGGCTTCATCAAGAGACAGCTG
GTGGAAACCCGGCAGATCACAAAGCACGTGGCACAGATCCTGGACTCCCGGATGAACACTAAGTACGACG
AGAATGACAAGCTGATCCGGGAAGTGAAAGTGATCACCCTGAAGTCCAAGCTGGTGTCCGATTTCCGGAA
GGATTTCCAGTTTTACAAAGTGCGCGAGATCAACAACTACCACCACGCCCACGACGCCTACCTGAACGCC
GTCGTGGGAACCGCCCTGATCAAAAAGTACCCTGCGCTGGAAAGCGAGTTCGTGTACGGCGACTACAAGG
TGTACGACGTGCGGAAGATGATCGCCAAGAGCGAGCAGGAAATCGGCAAGGCTACCGCCAAGTACTTCTT
CTACAGCAACATCATGAACTTTTTCAAGACCGAGATTACCCTGGCCAACGGCGAGATCCGGAAGGCGCCT
CTGATCGAGACAAACGGCGAAACCGGGGAGATCGTGTGGGATAAGGGCCGGGATTTTGCCACCGTGCGGA
AAGTGCTGAGCATGCCCCAAGTGAATATCGTGAAAAAGACCGAGGTGCAGACAGGCGGCTTCAGCAAAGA
GTCTATCCTGCCCAAGAGGAACAGCGATAAGCTGATCGCCAGAAAGAAGGACTGGGACCCTAAGAAGTAC
GGCGGCTTCGACAGCCCCACCGTGGCCTATTCTGTGCTGGTGGTGGCCAAAGTGGAAAAGGGCAAGTCCA
AGAAACTGAAGAGTGTGAAAGAGCTGCTGGGGATCACCATCATGGAAAGAAGCAGCTTCGAGAAGAATCC
CATCGACTTTCTGGAAGCCAAGGGCTACAAAGAAGTGAAAAAGGACCTGATCATCAAGCTGCCTAAGTAC
TCCCTGTTCGAGCTGGAAAACGGCCGGAAGAGAATGCTGGCCTCTGCCGGCGAACTGCAGAAGGGAAACG
AACTGGCCCTGCCCTCCAAATATGTGAACTTCCTGTACCTGGCCAGCCACTATGAGAAGCTGAAGGGCTC
CCCCGAGGATAATGAGCAGAAACAGCTGTTTGTGGAACAGCACAAGCACTACCTGGACGAGATCATCGAG
CAGATCAGCGAGTTCTCCAAGAGAGTGATCCTGGCCGACGCTAATCTGGACAAAGTGCTGTCCGCCTACA
ACAAGCACCGGGATAAGCCCATCAGAGAGCAGGCCGAGAATATCATCCACCTGTTTACCCTGACCAATCT
GGGAGCCCCTGCCGCCTTCAAGTACTTTGACACCACCATCGACCGGAAGAGGTACACCAGCACCAAAGAG
GTGCTGGACGCCACCCTGATCCACCAGAGCATCACCGGCCTGTACGAGACACGGATCGACCTGTCTCAGC
TGGGAGGCGACAAAAGGCCGGCGGCCACGAAAAAGGCCGGCCAGGCAAAAAAGAAAAAGGAATTCGGCAG
TGGAGAGGGCAGAGGAAGTCTGCTAACATGCGGTGACGTCGAGGAGAATCCTGGCCCAATGACCGAGTAC
AAGCCCACGGTGCGCCTCGCCACCCGCGACGACGTCCCCAGGGCCGTACGCACCCTCGCCGCCGCGTTCG
CCGACTACCCCGCCACGCGCCACACCGTCGATCCGGACCGCCACATCGAGCGGGTCACCGAGCTGCAAGA
ACTCTTCCTCACGCGCGTCGGGCTCGACATCGGCAAGGTGTGGGTCGCGGACGACGGCGCCGCGGTGGCG
GTCTGGACCACGCCGGAGAGCGTCGAAGCGGGGGCGGTGTTCGCCGAGATCGGCCCGCGCATGGCCGAGT
TGAGCGGTTCCCGGCTGGCCGCGCAGCAACAGATGGAAGGCCTCCTGGCGCCGCACCGGCCCAAGGAGCC
CGCGTGGTTCCTGGCCACCGTCGGCGTCTCGCCCGACCACCAGGGCAAGGGTCTGGGCAGCGCCGTCGTG
CTCCCCGGAGTGGAGGCGGCCGAGCGCGCCGGGGTGCCCGCCTTCCTGGAGACCTCCGCGCCCCACAACC
TCCCCTTCTACGAGCGGCTCGGCTTCACCGTCACCGCCGACGTCGAGGTGCCCGAAGGACCGCGCACCTG
GTGCATGACCCGCAAGCCCGGTGCCTGAGAATTCTAACTAGAGCTCGCTGATCAGCCTCGACTGTGCCTT
CTAGTTGCCAGCCATCTGTTGTTTGCCCCTCCCCCGTGCCTTCCTTGACCCTGGAAGGTGCCACTCCCAC
TGTCCTTTCCTAATAAAATGAGGAAATTGCATCGCATTGTCTGAGTAGGTGTCATTCTATTCTGGGGGGT
GGGGTGGGGCAGGACAGCAAGGGGGAGGATTGGGAAGAGAATAGCAGGCATGCTGGGGAGCGGCCGCAGG
AACCCCTAGTGATGGAGTTGGCCACTCCCTCTCTGCGCGCTCGCTCGCTCACTGAGGCCGGGCGACCAAA
GGTCGCCCGACGCCCGGGCTTTGCCCGGGCGGCCTCAGTGAGCGAGCGAGCGCGCAGCTGCCTGCAGGGG
CGCCTGATGCGGTATTTTCTCCTTACGCATCTGTGCGGTATTTCACACCGCATA
[142 nt withheld, positions 6635-6776]
C
[141 nt withheld, positions 6778-6918]
CCTTTGACGTTGGAGTCCACGTTCTTT
[37 nt withheld, positions 6946-6982]
ACCCTATCTCGGGCTATTCTTTTGATTTATAAGGGATTTTGCCGATTTCGGCCTATTGGTTAAAAAATGA
GCTGATTTAACAAAAATTTAACGCGAATTTTAACAAAATATTAACGTTTACAATTTTATGGTGCACTCTC
AGTACAATCTGCTCTGATGCCGCATAGTTAAGCCAGCCCCGACACCCGCCAACACCCGCTGACGCGCCCT
GACGGGCTTGTCTGCTCCCGGCATCCGCTTACAGACAAGCTGTGACCGTCTCCGGGAGCTGCATGTGTCA
GAGGTTTTCACCGTCATCACCGAAACGCGCGAGACGAAAGGGCCTCGTGATACGCCTATTTTTATAGGTT
AATGTCATGATAATAATGGTTTCTTAGACGTCAGGTGGCACTTTTCGGGGAAATGTGCGCGGAACCCCTA
TTTGTTTATTTTTCTAAATACATTCAAATATGTATCCGCTCATGAGACAATAACCCTGATAAATGCTTCA
ATAATATTGAAAAAGGAAGAGTATGAGTATTCAACATTTCCGTGTCGCCCTTATTCCCTTTTTTGCGGCA
TTTTGCCTTCCTGTTTTTGCTCACCCAGAAACGCTGGTGAAAGTAAAAGATGCTGAAGATCAGTTGGGTG
CACGAGTGGGTTACATCGAACTGGATCTCAACAGCGGTAAGATCCTTGAGAGTTTTCGCCCCGAAGAACG
TTTTCCAATGATGAGCACTTTTAAAGTTCTGCTATGTGGCGCGGTATTATCCCGTATTGACGCCGGGCAA
GAGCAACTCGGTCGCCGCATACACTATTCTCAGAATGACTTGGTTGAGTACTCACCAGTCACAGAAAAGC
ATCTTACGGATGGCATGACAGTAAGAGAATTATGCAGTGCTGCCATAACCATGAGTGATAACACTGCGGC
CAACTTACTTCTGACAACGATCGGAGGACCGAAGGAGCTAACCGCTTTTTTGCACAACATGGGGGATCAT
GTAACTCGCCTTGATCGTTGGGAACCGGAGCTGAATGAAGCCATACCAAACGACGAGCGTGACACCACGA
TGCCTGTAGCAATGGCAACAACGTTGCGCAAACTATTAACTGGCGAACTACTTACTCTAGCTTCCCGGCA
ACAATTAATAGACTGGATGGAGGCGGATAAAGTTGCAGGACCACTTCTGCGCTCGGCCCTTCCGGCTGGC
TGGTTTATTGCTGATAAATCTGGAGCCGGTGAGCGTGGAAGCCGCGGTATCATTGCAGCACTGGGGCCAG
ATGGTAAGCCCTCCCGTATCGTAGTTATCTACACGACGGGGAGTCAGGCAACTATGGATGAACGAAATAG
ACAGATCGCTGAGATAGGTGCCTCACTGATTAAGCATTGGTAACTGTCAGACCAAGTTTACTCATATATA
CTTTAGATTGATTTAAAACTTCATTTTTAATTTAAAAGGATCTAGGTGAAGATCCTTTTTGATAATCTCA
TGACCAAAATCCCTTAACGTGAGTTTTCGTTCCACTGAGCGTCAGACCCCGTAGAAAAGATCAAAGGATC
TTCTTGAGATCCTTTTTTTCTGCGCGTAATCTGCTGCTTGCAAACAAAAAAACCACCGCTACCAGCGGTG
GTTTGTTTGCCGGATCAAGAGCTACCAACTCTTTTTCCGAAGGTAACTGGCTTCAGCAGAGCGCAGATAC
CAAATACTGTCCTTCTAGTGTAGCCGTAGTTAGGCCACCACTTCAAGAACTCTGTAGCACCGCCTACATA
CCTCGCTCTGCTAATCCTGTTACCAGTGGCTGCTGCCAGTGGCGATAAGTCGTGTCTTACCGGGTTGGAC
TCAAGACGATAGTTACCGGATAAGGCGCAGCGGTCGGGCTGAACGGGGGGTTCGTGCACACAGCCCAGCT
TGGAGCGAACGACCTACACCGAACTGAGATACCTACAGCGTGAGCTATGAGAAAGCGCCACGCTTCCCGA
AGGGAGAAAGGCGGACAGGTATCCGGTAAGCGGCAGGGTCGGAACAGGAGAGCGCACGAGGGAGCTTCCA
GGGGGAAACGCCTGGTATCTTTATAGTCCTGTCGGGTTTCGCCACCTCTGACTTGAGCGTCGATTTTTGT
GATGCTCGTCAGGGGGGCGGAGCCTATGGAAAAACGCCAGCAACGCGGCCTTTTTACGGTTCCTGGCCTT
TTGCTGGCCTTTTGCTCACATGT
