Features (pLannotate 1.2.2; 20 found; start..end, strand, type, name):
      1..26      +  promoter       chicken β-actin promoter (fragment): contains a 21-bp deletion relative to the standard chicken β-actin promoter
     27..254     +  intron         hybrid intron: hybrid between chicken β-actin (CBA) and minute virus of mice (MMV) introns (Gray et al., 2011)
    392..1993    +  CDS            Cas9(N): N-terminal portion of Streptococcus pyogenes Cas9 (Zetsche et al., 2015)
   1994..4492    +  CDS            Cas9(C): C-terminal portion of Streptococcus pyogenes Cas9 (Zetsche et al., 2015)
   4493..4540    +  CDS            nucleoplasmin NLS: bipartite nuclear localization signal from nucleoplasmin
   4610..5209    +  CDS            PuroR (fragment): puromycin N-acetyltransferase; pac from Streptomyces; confers resistance to puromycin
   5243..5354    +  polyA_signal   bGH poly(A) signal: bovine growth hormone polyadenylation signal
   5459..5599    +  repeat_region  AAV2 ITR: inverted terminal repeat of adeno-associated virus serotype 2 inverted
   5604..5655    -  misc_feature   bom (fragment): basis of mobility region from pBR322
   5674..6129    +  rep_origin     f1 ori (sequence partly withheld): f1 bacteriophage origin of replication; arrow indicates direction of (+) strand synthesis
   6130..6179    -  misc_feature   bom (fragment): basis of mobility region from pBR322
   6281..6316    -  CDS            rop (fragment): Rop protein, which maintains plasmids at low copy number; rop
   6411..6515    +  promoter       AmpR promoter: bla
   6516..7376    +  CDS            AmpR: β-lactamase; bla; confers resistance to ampicillin, carbenicillin, and related antibiotics
   7547..8135    +  rep_origin     ori: high-copy-number ColE1/pMB1/pBR322/pUC origin of replication
   8197..8437    +  promoter       U6 promoter: RNA polymerase III promoter for human U6 snRNA
   8464..8539    +  misc_RNA       gRNA scaffold: guide RNA scaffold for the Streptococcus pyogenes CRISPR/Cas9 system
   8546..8589    +  misc_RNA       gRNA scaffold (fragment): guide RNA scaffold for the Streptococcus pyogenes CRISPR/Cas9 system
   8636..8921    +  enhancer       CMV enhancer: human cytomegalovirus immediate early enhancer; contains an 18-bp deletion relative to the standard CMV enhancer
   8923..9033    +  promoter       chicken β-actin promoter (fragment): contains a 21-bp deletion relative to the standard chicken β-actin promoter
>Addgene plasmid #117686 | eSpCas9(1.1)-Puro | addgene full sequence | sequence record 236350 | Addgene Partial NGS Result
ATAAAAAGCGAAGCGCGCGGCGGGCGGGAGTCGCTGCGCGCTGCCTTCGCCCCGTGCCCCGCTCCGCCGC
CGCCTCGCGCCGCCCGCCCCGGCTCTGACTGACCGCGTTACTCCCACAGGTGAGCGGGCGGGACGGCCCT
TCTCCTCCGGGCTGTAATTAGCTGAGCAAGAGGTAAGGGTTTAAGGGATGGTTGGTTGGTGGGGTATTAA
TGTTTAATTACCTGGAGCACCTGCCTGAAATCACTTTTTTTCAGGTTGGACCGGTGCCACCATGGACTAT
AAGGACCACGACGGAGACTACAAGGATCATGATATTGATTACAAAGACGATGACGATAAGATGGCCCCAA
AGAAGAAGCGGAAGGTCGGTATCCACGGAGTCCCAGCAGCCGACAAGAAGTACAGCATCGGCCTGGACAT
CGGCACCAACTCTGTGGGCTGGGCCGTGATCACCGACGAGTACAAGGTGCCCAGCAAGAAATTCAAGGTG
CTGGGCAACACCGACCGGCACAGCATCAAGAAGAACCTGATCGGAGCCCTGCTGTTCGACAGCGGCGAAA
CAGCCGAGGCCACCCGGCTGAAGAGAACCGCCAGAAGAAGATACACCAGACGGAAGAACCGGATCTGCTA
TCTGCAAGAGATCTTCAGCAACGAGATGGCCAAGGTGGACGACAGCTTCTTCCACAGACTGGAAGAGTCC
TTCCTGGTGGAAGAGGATAAGAAGCACGAGCGGCACCCCATCTTCGGCAACATCGTGGACGAGGTGGCCT
ACCACGAGAAGTACCCCACCATCTACCACCTGAGAAAGAAACTGGTGGACAGCACCGACAAGGCCGACCT
GCGGCTGATCTATCTGGCCCTGGCCCACATGATCAAGTTCCGGGGCCACTTCCTGATCGAGGGCGACCTG
AACCCCGACAACAGCGACGTGGACAAGCTGTTCATCCAGCTGGTGCAGACCTACAACCAGCTGTTCGAGG
AAAACCCCATCAACGCCAGCGGCGTGGACGCCAAGGCCATCCTGTCTGCCAGACTGAGCAAGAGCAGACG
GCTGGAAAATCTGATCGCCCAGCTGCCCGGCGAGAAGAAGAATGGCCTGTTCGGAAACCTGATTGCCCTG
AGCCTGGGCCTGACCCCCAACTTCAAGAGCAACTTCGACCTGGCCGAGGATGCCAAACTGCAGCTGAGCA
AGGACACCTACGACGACGACCTGGACAACCTGCTGGCCCAGATCGGCGACCAGTACGCCGACCTGTTTCT
GGCCGCCAAGAACCTGTCCGACGCCATCCTGCTGAGCGACATCCTGAGAGTGAACACCGAGATCACCAAG
GCCCCCCTGAGCGCCTCTATGATCAAGAGATACGACGAGCACCACCAGGACCTGACCCTGCTGAAAGCTC
TCGTGCGGCAGCAGCTGCCTGAGAAGTACAAAGAGATTTTCTTCGACCAGAGCAAGAACGGCTACGCCGG
CTACATTGACGGCGGAGCCAGCCAGGAAGAGTTCTACAAGTTCATCAAGCCCATCCTGGAAAAGATGGAC
GGCACCGAGGAACTGCTCGTGAAGCTGAACAGAGAGGACCTGCTGCGGAAGCAGCGGACCTTCGACAACG
GCAGCATCCCCCACCAGATCCACCTGGGAGAGCTGCACGCCATTCTGCGGCGGCAGGAAGATTTTTACCC
ATTCCTGAAGGACAACCGGGAAAAGATCGAGAAGATCCTGACCTTCCGCATCCCCTACTACGTGGGCCCT
CTGGCCAGGGGAAACAGCAGATTCGCCTGGATGACCAGAAAGAGCGAGGAAACCATCACCCCCTGGAACT
TCGAGGAAGTGGTGGACAAGGGCGCTTCCGCCCAGAGCTTCATCGAGCGGATGACCAACTTCGATAAGAA
CCTGCCCAACGAGAAGGTGCTGCCCAAGCACAGCCTGCTGTACGAGTACTTCACCGTGTATAACGAGCTG
ACCAAAGTGAAATACGTGACCGAGGGAATGAGAAAGCCCGCCTTCCTGAGCGGCGAGCAGAAAAAGGCCA
TCGTGGACCTGCTGTTCAAGACCAACCGGAAAGTGACCGTGAAGCAGCTGAAAGAGGACTACTTCAAGAA
AATCGAGTGCTTCGACTCCGTGGAAATCTCCGGCGTGGAAGATCGGTTCAACGCCTCCCTGGGCACATAC
CACGATCTGCTGAAAATTATCAAGGACAAGGACTTCCTGGACAATGAGGAAAACGAGGACATTCTGGAAG
ATATCGTGCTGACCCTGACACTGTTTGAGGACAGAGAGATGATCGAGGAACGGCTGAAAACCTATGCCCA
CCTGTTCGACGACAAAGTGATGAAGCAGCTGAAGCGGCGGAGATACACCGGCTGGGGCAGGCTGAGCCGG
AAGCTGATCAACGGCATCCGGGACAAGCAGTCCGGCAAGACAATCCTGGATTTCCTGAAGTCCGACGGCT
TCGCCAACAGAAACTTCATGCAGCTGATCCACGACGACAGCCTGACCTTTAAAGAGGACATCCAGAAAGC
CCAGGTGTCCGGCCAGGGCGATAGCCTGCACGAGCACATTGCCAATCTGGCCGGCAGCCCCGCCATTAAG
AAGGGCATCCTGCAGACAGTGAAGGTGGTGGACGAGCTCGTGAAAGTGATGGGCCGGCACAAGCCCGAGA
ACATCGTGATCGAAATGGCCAGAGAGAACCAGACCACCCAGAAGGGACAGAAGAACAGCCGCGAGAGAAT
GAAGCGGATCGAAGAGGGCATCAAAGAGCTGGGCAGCCAGATCCTGAAAGAACACCCCGTGGAAAACACC
CAGCTGCAGAACGAGAAGCTGTACCTGTACTACCTGCAGAATGGGCGGGATATGTACGTGGACCAGGAAC
TGGACATCAACCGGCTGTCCGACTACGATGTGGACCATATCGTGCCTCAGAGCTTTCTGGCCGACGACTC
CATCGACAACAAGGTGCTGACCAGAAGCGACAAGAACCGGGGCAAGAGCGACAACGTGCCCTCCGAAGAG
GTCGTGAAGAAGATGAAGAACTACTGGCGGCAGCTGCTGAACGCCAAGCTGATTACCCAGAGAAAGTTCG
ACAATCTGACCAAGGCCGAGAGAGGCGGCCTGAGCGAACTGGATAAGGCCGGCTTCATCAAGAGACAGCT
GGTGGAAACCCGGCAGATCACAAAGCACGTGGCACAGATCCTGGACTCCCGGATGAACACTAAGTACGAC
GAGAATGACAAGCTGATCCGGGAAGTGAAAGTGATCACCCTGAAGTCCAAGCTGGTGTCCGATTTCCGGA
AGGATTTCCAGTTTTACAAAGTGCGCGAGATCAACAACTACCACCACGCCCACGACGCCTACCTGAACGC
CGTCGTGGGAACCGCCCTGATCAAAAAGTACCCTGCGCTGGAAAGCGAGTTCGTGTACGGCGACTACAAG
GTGTACGACGTGCGGAAGATGATCGCCAAGAGCGAGCAGGAAATCGGCAAGGCTACCGCCAAGTACTTCT
TCTACAGCAACATCATGAACTTTTTCAAGACCGAGATTACCCTGGCCAACGGCGAGATCCGGAAGGCGCC
TCTGATCGAGACAAACGGCGAAACCGGGGAGATCGTGTGGGATAAGGGCCGGGATTTTGCCACCGTGCGG
AAAGTGCTGAGCATGCCCCAAGTGAATATCGTGAAAAAGACCGAGGTGCAGACAGGCGGCTTCAGCAAAG
AGTCTATCCTGCCCAAGAGGAACAGCGATAAGCTGATCGCCAGAAAGAAGGACTGGGACCCTAAGAAGTA
CGGCGGCTTCGACAGCCCCACCGTGGCCTATTCTGTGCTGGTGGTGGCCAAAGTGGAAAAGGGCAAGTCC
AAGAAACTGAAGAGTGTGAAAGAGCTGCTGGGGATCACCATCATGGAAAGAAGCAGCTTCGAGAAGAATC
CCATCGACTTTCTGGAAGCCAAGGGCTACAAAGAAGTGAAAAAGGACCTGATCATCAAGCTGCCTAAGTA
CTCCCTGTTCGAGCTGGAAAACGGCCGGAAGAGAATGCTGGCCTCTGCCGGCGAACTGCAGAAGGGAAAC
GAACTGGCCCTGCCCTCCAAATATGTGAACTTCCTGTACCTGGCCAGCCACTATGAGAAGCTGAAGGGCT
CCCCCGAGGATAATGAGCAGAAACAGCTGTTTGTGGAACAGCACAAGCACTACCTGGACGAGATCATCGA
GCAGATCAGCGAGTTCTCCAAGAGAGTGATCCTGGCCGACGCTAATCTGGACAAAGTGCTGTCCGCCTAC
AACAAGCACCGGGATAAGCCCATCAGAGAGCAGGCCGAGAATATCATCCACCTGTTTACCCTGACCAATC
TGGGAGCCCCTGCCGCCTTCAAGTACTTTGACACCACCATCGACCGGAAGAGGTACACCAGCACCAAAGA
GGTGCTGGACGCCACCCTGATCCACCAGAGCATCACCGGCCTGTACGAGACACGGATCGACCTGTCTCAG
CTGGGAGGCGACAAAAGGCCGGCGGCCACGAAAAAGGCCGGCCAGGCAAAAAAGAAAAAGGAATTCGGCA
GTGGAGAGGGCAGAGGAAGTCTGCTAACATGCGGTGACGTCGAGGAGAATCCTGGCCCAATGACCGAGTA
CAAGCCCACGGTGCGCCTCGCCACCCGCGACGACGTCCCCAGGGCCGTACGCACCCTCGCCGCCGCGTTC
GCCGACTACCCCGCCACGCGCCACACCGTCGATCCGGACCGCCACATCGAGCGGGTCACCGAGCTGCAAG
AACTCTTCCTCACGCGCGTCGGGCTCGACATCGGCAAGGTGTGGGTCGCGGACGACGGCGCCGCGGTGGC
GGTCTGGACCACGCCGGAGAGCGTCGAAGCGGGGGCGGTGTTCGCCGAGATCGGCCCGCGCATGGCCGAG
TTGAGCGGTTCCCGGCTGGCCGCGCAGCAACAGATGGAAGGCCTCCTGGCGCCGCACCGGCCCAAGGAGC
CCGCGTGGTTCCTGGCCACCGTCGGCGTCTCGCCCGACCACCAGGGCAAGGGTCTGGGCAGCGCCGTCGT
GCTCCCCGGAGTGGAGGCGGCCGAGCGCGCCGGGGTGCCCGCCTTCCTGGAGACCTCCGCGCCCCACAAC
CTCCCCTTCTACGAGCGGCTCGGCTTCACCGTCACCGCCGACGTCGAGGTGCCCGAAGGACCGCGCACCT
GGTGCATGACCCGCAAGCCCGGTGCCTGAGAATTCTAACTAGAGCTCGCTGATCAGCCTCGACTGTGCCT
TCTAGTTGCCAGCCATCTGTTGTTTGCCCCTCCCCCGTGCCTTCCTTGACCCTGGAAGGTGCCACTCCCA
CTGTCCTTTCCTAATAAAATGAGGAAATTGCATCGCATTGTCTGAGTAGGTGTCATTCTATTCTGGGGGG
TGGGGTGGGGCAGGACAGCAAGGGGGAGGATTGGGAAGAGAATAGCAGGCATGCTGGGGAGCGGCCGCAG
GAACCCCTAGTGATGGAGTTGGCCACTCCCTCTCTGCGCGCTCGCTCGCTCACTGAGGCCGGGCGACCAA
AGGTCGCCCGACGCCCGGGCTTTGCCCGGGCGGCCTCAGTGAGCGAGCGAGCGCGCAGCTGCCTGCAGGG
GCGCCTGATGCGGTATTTTCTCCTTACGCATCTGTGCGGTATTTCACACCGCATA
[95 nt withheld, positions 5656-5750]
T
[46 nt withheld, positions 5752-5797]
C
[141 nt withheld, positions 5799-5939]
CCTTTGACGTTGGAGTCCACGTTCTTT
[37 nt withheld, positions 5967-6003]
ACTCTATCTCGGGCTATTCTTTTGATTTATAAGGGATTTTGCCGATTTCGGTCTATTGGTTAAAAAATGA
GCTGATTTAACAAAAATTTAACGCGAATTTTAACAAAATATTAACGTTTACAATTTTATGGTGCACTCTC
AGTACAATCTGCTCTGATGCCGCATAGTTAAGCCAGCCCCGACACCCGCCAACACCCGCTGACGCGCCCT
GACGGGCTTGTCTGCTCCCGGCATCCGCTTACAGACAAGCTGTGACCGTCTCCGGGAGCTGCATGTGTCA
GAGGTTTTCACCGTCATCACCGAAACGCGCGAGACGAAAGGGCCTCGTGATACGCCTATTTTTATAGGTT
AATGTCATGATAATAATGGTTTCTTAGACGTCAGGTGGCACTTTTCGGGGAAATGTGCGCGGAACCCCTA
TTTGTTTATTTTTCTAAATACATTCAAATATGTATCCGCTCATGAGACAATAACCCTGATAAATGCTTCA
ATAATATTGAAAAAGGAAGAGTATGAGTATTCAACATTTCCGTGTCGCCCTTATTCCCTTTTTTGCGGCA
TTTTGCCTTCCTGTTTTTGCTCACCCAGAAACGCTGGTGAAAGTAAAAGATGCTGAAGATCAGTTGGGTG
CACGAGTGGGTTACATCGAACTGGATCTCAACAGCGGTAAGATCCTTGAGAGTTTTCGCCCCGAAGAACG
TTTTCCAATGATGAGCACTTTTAAAGTTCTGCTATGTGGCGCGGTATTATCCCGTATTGACGCCGGGCAA
GAGCAACTCGGTCGCCGCATACACTATTCTCAGAATGACTTGGTTGAGTACTCACCAGTCACAGAAAAGC
ATCTTACGGATGGCATGACAGTAAGAGAATTATGCAGTGCTGCCATAACCATGAGTGATAACACTGCGGC
CAACTTACTTCTGACAACGATCGGAGGACCGAAGGAGCTAACCGCTTTTTTGCACAACATGGGGGATCAT
GTAACTCGCCTTGATCGTTGGGAACCGGAGCTGAATGAAGCCATACCAAACGACGAGCGTGACACCACGA
TGCCTGTAGCAATGGCAACAACGTTGCGCAAACTATTAACTGGCGAACTACTTACTCTAGCTTCCCGGCA
ACAATTAATAGACTGGATGGAGGCGGATAAAGTTGCAGGACCACTTCTGCGCTCGGCCCTTCCGGCTGGC
TGGTTTATTGCTGATAAATCTGGAGCCGGTGAGCGTGGAAGCCGCGGTATCATTGCAGCACTGGGGCCAG
ATGGTAAGCCCTCCCGTATCGTAGTTATCTACACGACGGGGAGTCAGGCAACTATGGATGAACGAAATAG
ACAGATCGCTGAGATAGGTGCCTCACTGATTAAGCATTGGTAACTGTCAGACCAAGTTTACTCATATATA
CTTTAGATTGATTTAAAACTTCATTTTTAATTTAAAAGGATCTAGGTGAAGATCCTTTTTGATAATCTCA
TGACCAAAATCCCTTAACGTGAGTTTTCGTTCCACTGAGCGTCAGACCCCGTAGAAAAGATCAAAGGATC
TTCTTGAGATCCTTTTTTTCTGCGCGTAATCTGCTGCTTGCAAACAAAAAAACCACCGCTACCAGCGGTG
GTTTGTTTGCCGGATCAAGAGCTACCAACTCTTTTTCCGAAGGTAACTGGCTTCAGCAGAGCGCAGATAC
CAAATACTGTTCTTCTAGTGTAGCCGTAGTTAGGCCACCACTTCAAGAACTCTGTAGCACCGCCTACATA
CCTCGCTCTGCTAATCCTGTTACCAGTGGCTGCTGCCAGTGGCGATAAGTCGTGTCTTACCGGGTTGGAC
TCAAGACGATAGTTACCGGATAAGGCGCAGCGGTCGGGCTGAACGGGGGGTTCGTGCACACAGCCCAGCT
TGGAGCGAACGACCTACACCGAACTGAGATACCTACAGCGTGAGCTATGAGAAAGCGCCACGCTTCCCGA
AGGGAGAAAGGCGGACAGGTATCCGGTAAGCGGCAGGGTCGGAACAGGAGAGCGCACGAGGGAGCTTCCA
GGGGGAAACGCCTGGTATCTTTATAGTCCTGTCGGGTTTCGCCACCTCTGACTTGAGCGTCGATTTTTGT
GATGCTCGTCAGGGGGGCGGAGCCTATGGAAAAACGCCAGCAACGCGGCCTTTTTACGGTTCCTGGCCTT
TTGCTGGCCTTTTGCTCACATGTGAGGGCCTATTTCCCATGATTCCTTCATATTTGCATATACGATACAA
GGCTGTTAGAGAGATAATTGGAATTAATTTGACTGTAAACACAAAGATATTAGTACAAAATACGTGACGT
AGAAAGTAATAATTTCTTGGGTAGTTTGCAGTTTTAAAATTATGTTTTAAAATGGACTATCATATGCTTA
CCGTAACTTGAAAGTATTTCGATTTCTTGGCTTTATATATCTTGTGGAAAGGACGAAACACCGGGTCTTC
GAGAAGACCTGTTTTAGAGCTAGAAATAGCAAGTTAAAATAAGGCTAGTCCGTTATCAACTTGAAAAAGT
GGCACCGAGTCGGTGCTTTTTTGTTTTAGAGCTAGAAATAGCAAGTTAAAATAAGGCTAGTCCGTTTTTA
GCGCGTGCGCCAATTCTGCAGACAAATGGCTCTAGAGGTACCCGTTACATAACTTACGGTAAATGGCCCG
CCTGGCTGACCGCCCAACGACCCCCGCCCATTGACGTCAATAGTAACGCCAATAGGGACTTTCCATTGAC
GTCAATGGGTGGAGTATTTACGGTAAACTGCCCACTTGGCAGTACATCAAGTGTATCATATGCCAAGTAC
GCCCCCTATTGACGTCAATGACGGTAAATGGCCCGCCTGGCATTGTGCCCAGTACATGACCTTATGGGAC
TTTCCTACTTGGCAGTACATCTACGTATTAGTCATCGCTATTACCATGGTCGAGGTGAGCCCCACGTTCT
GCTTCACTCTCCCCATCTCCCCCCCCTCCCCACCCCCAATTTTGTATTTATTTATTTTTTAATTATTTTG
TGCAGCGATGGGGGCGGGGGC
